Addgene plasmid #84229: Osa-pCAMBIA-1301-STTM827
Purpose: Disturb the expression of miR827 in rice
Depositing lab: Guiliang Tang. Depositing organization: Michigan Technological University. Publication: Effective small RNA destruction by the expression of a short tandem target mimic in Arabidopsis. Yan J, Gu Y, Jia X, Kang W, Pan S, Tang X, Chen X, Tang G. Plant Cell. 2012 Feb;24(2):415-27. doi: 10.1105/tpc.111.094144. Epub 2012 Feb 17. PubMed 22345490.
Backbone
  Vector backbone: pCAMBIA-1301
  Backbone manufacturer: CAMBIA Company
  Backbone size w/o insert (bp): 11827
  Vector type: Bacterial Expression, Yeast Expression, Plant Expression
  Selectable markers: Hygromycin
Growth in bacteria
  Bacterial resistance: Chloramphenicol and Kanamycin, 25 & 50 μg/mL
  Growth temperature: 37°C
  Growth strain: DH5alpha
  Copy number: Unknown
Gene/Insert
  Gene/Insert name: miR827 (alt name: Osa-miR827)
  Species: Rice
  Insert size (bp): 2846
  GenBank ID: miRBase (MI0010490)
  Promoter: 2x35S
  Cloning method: Restriction Enzyme; 5′ cloning site PacI (unknown if destroyed); 3′ cloning site PacI (unknown if destroyed)
  Sequencing primers: 5′ 35S promoter; 3′ AGGTTTAGTCGTCTCGTGTCTG
Terms and licenses: Academic/Nonprofit Terms; Industry Terms: Not Available to Industry
Depositor comments: This plasmid used to disturb miR827’s expression by STTM method invented by Dr. Guiliang Tang’s Lab in Michigan Technological University (Plant cell, 2012), Houghton, MI, USA. The method used to construct this plasmid refers to Tang et al., (Methods, 2012) with minor revision. The STTM sequence in this plasmid may contain discrepancies compared to the reference sequence(s). According to the depositing lab, these mutations should not affect plasmid function. For additional published information regarding this plasmid, please see https://www.cell.com/molecular-plant/pdf/S1674-2052(18)30275-2.pdf?_returnURL=https%3A%2F%2Flinkinghub.elsevier.com%2Fretrieve%2Fpii%2FS1674205218302752%3Fshowall%3Dtrue#
How to cite: Osa-pCAMBIA-1301-STTM827 was a gift from Guiliang Tang (Addgene plasmid # 84229 ; http://n2t.net/addgene:84229 ; RRID:Addgene_84229)
