[The description below was written by a language model from this plasmid's Addgene catalogue record and pLannotate feature annotations shown in this document.]
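Description:
Osa-pCAMBIA-1301-STTM827 is an Agrobacterium-type binary T-DNA vector built on pCAMBIA-1301 for knocking down the activity of microRNA miR827 in rice by the short tandem target mimic (STTM) approach. The backbone outside the T-DNA borders carries a ColE1/pBR322-type origin with the bom mobilisation region for propagation in E. coli, the pVS1 oriV with RepA and StaA replication and stability functions for maintenance in Agrobacterium, and a kanamycin resistance gene. The record lists dual chloramphenicol and kanamycin selection in bacteria. The chloramphenicol acetyltransferase gene lies next to the STTM cassette, flanked by SP6 and T7 promoters and fragments of a pUC-type origin. This suggests it came in with the roughly 2.8 kb PacI fragment from an intermediate cloning vector and serves to select for the insert.

The catalogue gives the insert promoter as 2x35S. In the circular map a CaMV 35S fragment at the end of the sequence runs into a full 35S promoter at the start, followed by a short unannotated interval and a CaMV poly(A) signal. That interval is presumably where the STTM sits, although the feature table does not annotate it. An STTM transcript carries two imperfect miRNA binding sites joined by a spacer, which sequester the target small RNA and trigger its degradation. The depositor notes that the STTM sequence may differ slightly from the reference without affecting function.

Between the left and right borders the T-DNA also carries a hygromycin phosphotransferase gene under an enhanced 35S promoter for plant selection. A 35S-driven, His-tagged GUS reporter with a catalase intron and NOS terminator restricts reporter expression to plant cells. The construct is used to generate transgenic rice for studying miR827 loss of function.
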