Features (pLannotate 1.2.2; 35 found; start..end, strand, type, name):
      1..346     +  promoter       CaMV 35S promoter: strong constitutive promoter from cauliflower mosaic virus
    298..344     +  promoter       minimal CaMV 35S promoter: minimal 35S promoter from cauliflower mosaic virus
    513..689     +  polyA_signal   CaMV poly(A) signal: cauliflower mosaic virus polyadenylation signal
   1251..1269    -  promoter       SP6 promoter: promoter for bacteriophage SP6 RNA polymerase
   1334..1993    -  CDS            CmR: chloramphenicol acetyltransferase; cat; confers resistance to chloramphenicol
   1994..2030    -  promoter       cat promoter (fragment): promoter of the E. coli cat gene encoding chloramphenicol acetyltransferase
   2030..2058    -  promoter       tet promoter: E. coli promoter for tetracycline efflux protein gene
   2120..2288    -  rep_origin     ori (fragment): high-copy-number ColE1/pMB1/pBR322/pUC origin of replication
   2301..2332    -  misc_feature   MCS (fragment): pUC18/19 multiple cloning site
   2363..2385    -  protein_bind   lac operator (fragment): The lac repressor binds to the lac operator to inhibit transcription in E. coli. This inhibition can be relieved by adding lactose or isopropyl-β-D-thiogalactopyranoside (IPTG). lac repressor encoded by lacI
   2389..2419    -  promoter       lac promoter: promoter for the E. coli lac operon
   2434..2455    -  protein_bind   CAP binding site: CAP binding activates transcription in the presence of cAMP. E. coli catabolite activator protein
   2468..2556    -  CDS            lacI (fragment): lac repressor; lacI; The lac repressor binds to the lac operator to inhibit transcription in E. coli. This inhibition can be relieved by adding lactose or isopropyl-β-D-thiogalactopyranoside (IPTG).
   2646..3322    +  promoter       CaMV 35S promoter (enhanced): cauliflower mosaic virus 35S promoter with a duplicated enhancer region
   3389..4414    +  CDS            HygR: hygromycin B phosphotransferase confers resistance to hygromycin
   4455..4629    +  polyA_signal   CaMV poly(A) signal: cauliflower mosaic virus polyadenylation signal
   4707..4731    -  misc_feature   LB T-DNA repeat: left border repeat from nopaline C58 T-DNA
   5156..5950    +  CDS            KanR: aminoglycoside phosphotransferase; aphA-3; confers resistance to kanamycin
   6037..6625    +  rep_origin     ori: high-copy-number ColE1/pMB1/pBR322/pUC origin of replication
   6811..6951    -  misc_feature   bom: basis of mobility region from pBR322
   7053..7092    -  CDS            rop (fragment): Rop protein, which maintains plasmids at low copy number; rop
   7295..7489    -  rep_origin     pVS1 oriV: origin of replication for the Pseudomonas plasmid pVS1 (Heeb et al., 2000)
   7555..8628    -  CDS            pVS1 RepA: replication protein from the Pseudomonas plasmid pVS1 (Heeb et al., 2000)
   9057..9686    -  CDS            pVS1 StaA: stability protein from the Pseudomonas plasmid pVS1 (Heeb et al., 2000)
  10246..10647   -  CDS            Y4CG_SINFN (fragment): Protein inferred from homology: Swiss-Prot protein existence level 3. From Sinorhizobium fredii (strain NBRC 101917 / NGR234).
  10987..11011   -  misc_feature   RB T-DNA repeat: right border repeat from nopaline C58 T-DNA
  11033..11285   -  terminator     NOS terminator: nopaline synthase terminator and poly(A) signal
  11320..11338   -  CDS            9xHis (fragment): 9xHis affinity tag
  11344..13366   -  CDS            GUS (fragment): β-glucuronidase This version of the gusA gene has a 5' extension with a catalase intron to ensure expression in plants but not bacteria.
  13387..13728   -  promoter       CaMV 35S promoter: strong constitutive promoter from cauliflower mosaic virus
  13968..14122   -  CDS            lacZα (fragment): LacZα fragment of β-galactosidase; lacZ fragment
  14125..14142   -  misc_feature   MCS (fragment): pUC18/19 multiple cloning site
  14151..14192   -  rep_origin     ori (fragment): high-copy-number ColE1/pMB1/pBR322/pUC origin of replication
  14297..14315   +  promoter       T7 promoter: promoter for bacteriophage T7 RNA polymerase
  14384..14672   +  promoter       CaMV 35S promoter (fragment): strong constitutive promoter from cauliflower mosaic virus
>Addgene plasmid #84229 | Osa-pCAMBIA-1301-STTM827 | addgene full sequence | sequence record 174340 | Addgene NGS Result
TGAGACTTTTCAACAAAGGGTAATTTCGGGAAACCTCCTCGGATTCCATTGCCCAGCTATCTGTCACCTC
ATCGAAAGGACAGTAGAAAAGGAAGGTGGCTCCTACAAATGCCATCATTGCGATAAAGGAAAGGCTATCA
TTCAAGATGCCTCTGCCGACAGTGGTCCCAAAGATGGACCCCCACCCACGAGGAGCATCGTGGAAAAAGA
AGACGTTCCAACCACGTCTTCAGAGCAAGTGGATTGATGTGACATCTCCACTGACATAAGGGATGACGCA
CAACCCCACTATCCTTCGCAAGACCCTTCCTCTATATAAGGAAGTTCATTTCATTTGGAGAGGACAGCCC
AAGCTTTGTTTGCTGATCTAGGTCATCTAAGTTGTTGTTGTTATGGTCTAATTTAAATGGAAATATGGTC
TAAAGAAGAAGAATTGTTTGCTGATCTAGGTCATCTAAAAATTCGGTACGCTGAAATCACCAGTCTCTCT
CTACAAATCTATCTCTCTCTATTTTCTCCATAAATAATGTGTGAGTAGTTTCCCGATAAGGGAAATTAGG
GTTCTTATAGGGTTTCGCTCATGTGTTGAGCATATAAGAAACCCTTAGTATGTATTTGTATTTGTAAAAT
ACTTCTATCAATAAAATTTCTAATTCCTAAAACCAAAATCCAGTACTAAAATCCAGATCTCCTAAAGTCC
CTATAGATCTTTGTCGTGAATATAAACCAGACACGAGACGACTAGACCTGGAGCCCAGACGCCGTTCGAA
GCTAGAAGTACCGCTTAGGCAGGAGGCCGTTAGGGAAAAGATGCTAAGGCAGGGTTGGTTACGTTGACTC
CCCCGTAGGTTTGGTTTAAATATGATGAAGTGGACGGAAGGAAGGAGGAAGACAAGGAAGGATAAGGTTG
CAGGCCCTGTGCAAGGTAAGAAGATGGAAATTTGATAGAGGTACGCTACTATACTTATACTATACGCTAA
GGGAATGATTGTATTTATACCCTATACCCCCTAATAACCCCTTATCAATTTAAGAAATAATCCGCATAAG
CCCCCGCTTAAAAATTGGTATCAGAGCCATGAATAGGTCTATGACCAAAACTCAAGAGGATAAAACCTCA
CCAAAATACGAAAGAGTCCTTAACTCTAAAGATAAAAGATCTTTCAAGATCAAAACTAGTTCCCTCACAC
CGGTGACGGGGATCGCATGCGACCTCTAGACCATCACATTGGAGCTTCAGCTGCTCGAGTTCTATAGTGT
CACCTAAATCGTATGTGTATGATACATAAGGTTATGTATTAATTGTAGCCGCGTTCTTACGTCGACGTAC
CAATTACGCCCCGCCCTGTCACTCATCGCAGTACTGTTGTAATTCATTAAGCATTCTGCCGACATGGAAG
CCATCACAAACGGCATGATGAACCTGAATCGCCAGCGGCATCAGCACCTTGTCGCCTTGCGTATAATATT
TGCCCATGGTGAAAACGGGGGCGAAGAAGTTGTCCATATTGGCCACGTTTAAATCAAAACTGGTGAAACT
CACCCAGGGATTGGCTGAGACGAAAAACATATTCTCAATAAACCCTTTAGGGAAATAGGCCAGGTTTTCA
CCGTAACACGCCACATCTTGCGAATATATGTGTAGAAACTGCCGGAAATCGTCGTGGTATTCACTCCAGA
GCGATGAAAACGTTTCAGTTTGCTCATGGAAAACGGTGTAACAAGGGTGAACACTATCCCATATTACCAG
CTCACCGTCTTTCATTGCCATACGGAACTCCGGATGAGCATTCATCAGGCGGGCAAGAATGTGAATAAAG
GCCGGATAAAACTTGTGCTTATTTTTCTTTACGGTCTTTAAAAAGGCCGTAATATCCAGCTGAACGGTCT
GGTTATAGGTACATTGAGCAACTGACTGGAATGCCTCAAAATGTTCTTTACGATGCCATTGGGATATATC
AACGGTGGTATACCCAGTGATTTCTTTCTCCATTTTAGCTTCCTTAGCTCCTGAAAATCTCGATAACTCA
TTAAAGCTTATCGATGATAAGCTGTCAAACATGAGAATTTAGCCCGCCTAATGAGCGGGCTTTTTGTTGT
GATCCGCGTTGCTGGCGTTTTTCCATAGGCTCCGCCCCCCTGACGAGCATCACAAAAATCGACGCTCAAG
TCAGAGGTGGCGAAACCCGACAGGACTATAAAGATACCAGGCGTTTCCCCCCTGGAAGCTCCCTCGTGCG
CTCTCCTGTTCCGACCCTGCCGCTTACCGGATACCTGTCCGCCTTTCTTAATTAATCTAGCTAGAGGATC
CCCGGGTACCGAGCTCGAATTCGTAATCATGTCATAGCTGTTTCCTGTGTGAAATTGTTATCCGCTCACA
ATTCCACACAACATACGAGCCGGAAGCATAAAGTGTAAAGCCTGGGGTGCCTAATGAGTGAGCTAACTCA
CATTAATTGCGTTGCGCTCACTGCCCGCTTTCCAGTCGGGAAACCTGTCGTGCCAGCTGCATTAATGAAT
CGGCCAACGCGCGGGGAGAGGCGGTTTGCGTATTGGCTAGAGCAGCTTGCCAACATGGTGGAGCACGACA
CTCTCGTCTACTCCAAGAATATCAAAGATACAGTCTCAGAAGACCAAAGGGCTATTGAGACTTTTCAACA
AAGGGTAATATCGGGAAACCTCCTCGGATTCCATTGCCCAGCTATCTGTCACTTCATCAAAAGGACAGTA
GAAAAGGAAGGTGGCACCTACAAATGCCATCATTGCGATAAAGGAAAGGCTATCGTTCAAGATGCCTCTG
CCGACAGTGGTCCCAAAGATGGACCCCCACCCACGAGGAGCATCGTGGAAAAAGAAGACGTTCCAACCAC
GTCTTCAAAGCAAGTGGATTGATGTGAACATGGTGGAGCACGACACTCTCGTCTACTCCAAGAATATCAA
AGATACAGTCTCAGAAGACCAAAGGGCTATTGAGACTTTTCAACAAAGGGTAATATCGGGAAACCTCCTC
GGATTCCATTGCCCAGCTATCTGTCACTTCATCAAAAGGACAGTAGAAAAGGAAGGTGGCACCTACAAAT
GCCATCATTGCGATAAAGGAAAGGCTATCGTTCAAGATGCCTCTGCCGACAGTGGTCCCAAAGATGGACC
CCCACCCACGAGGAGCATCGTGGAAAAAGAAGACGTTCCAACCACGTCTTCAAAGCAAGTGGATTGATGT
GATATCTCCACTGACGTAAGGGATGACGCACAATCCCACTATCCTTCGCAAGACCCTTCCTCTATATAAG
GAAGTTCATTTCATTTGGAGAGGACACGCTGAAATCACCAGTCTCTCTCTACAAATCTATCTCTCTCGAG
CTTTCGCAGATCCGGGGGGCAATGAGATATGAAAAAGCCTGAACTCACCGCGACGTCTGTCGAGAAGTTT
CTGATCGAAAAGTTCGACAGCGTCTCCGACCTGATGCAGCTCTCGGAGGGCGAAGAATCTCGTGCTTTCA
GCTTCGATGTAGGAGGGCGTGGATATGTCCTGCGGGTAAATAGCTGCGCCGATGGTTTCTACAAAGATCG
TTATGTTTATCGGCACTTTGCATCGGCCGCGCTCCCGATTCCGGAAGTGCTTGACATTGGGGAGTTTAGC
GAGAGCCTGACCTATTGCATCTCCCGCCGTTCACAGGGTGTCACGTTGCAAGACCTGCCTGAAACCGAAC
TGCCCGCTGTTCTACAACCGGTCGCGGAGGCTATGGATGCGATCGCTGCGGCCGATCTTAGCCAGACGAG
CGGGTTCGGCCCATTCGGACCGCAAGGAATCGGTCAATACACTACATGGCGTGATTTCATATGCGCGATT
GCTGATCCCCATGTGTATCACTGGCAAACTGTGATGGACGACACCGTCAGTGCGTCCGTCGCGCAGGCTC
TCGATGAGCTGATGCTTTGGGCCGAGGACTGCCCCGAAGTCCGGCACCTCGTGCACGCGGATTTCGGCTC
CAACAATGTCCTGACGGACAATGGCCGCATAACAGCGGTCATTGACTGGAGCGAGGCGATGTTCGGGGAT
TCCCAATACGAGGTCGCCAACATCTTCTTCTGGAGGCCGTGGTTGGCTTGTATGGAGCAGCAGACGCGCT
ACTTCGAGCGGAGGCATCCGGAGCTTGCAGGATCGCCACGACTCCGGGCGTATATGCTCCGCATTGGTCT
TGACCAACTCTATCAGAGCTTGGTTGACGGCAATTTCGATGATGCAGCTTGGGCGCAGGGTCGATGCGAC
GCAATCGTCCGATCCGGAGCCGGGACTGTCGGGCGTACACAAATCGCCCGCAGAAGCGCGGCCGTCTGGA
CCGATGGCTGTGTAGAAGTACTCGCCGATAGTGGAAACCGACGCCCCAGCACTCGTCCGAGGGCAAAGAA
ATAGAGTAGATGCCGACCGGGATCTGTCGATCGACAAGCTCGAGTTTCTCCATAATAATGTGTGAGTAGT
TCCCAGATAAGGGAATTAGGGTTCCTATAGGGTTTCGCTCATGTGTTGAGCATATAAGAAACCCTTAGTA
TGTATTTGTATTTGTAAAATACTTCTATCAATAAAATTTCTAATTCCTAAAACCAAAATCCAGTACTAAA
ATCCAGATCCCCCGAATTAATTCGGCGTTAATTCAGTACATTAAAAACGTCCGCAATGTGTTATTAAGTT
GTCTAAGCGTCAATTTGTTTACACCACAATATATCCTGCCACCAGCCAGCCAACAGCTCCCCGACCGGCA
GCTCGGCACAAAATCACCACTCGATACAGGCAGCCCATCAGTCCGGGACGGCGTCAGCGGGAGAGCCGTT
GTAAGGCGGCAGACTTTGCTCATGTTACCGATGCTATTCGGAAGAACGGCAACTAAGCTGCCGGGTTTGA
AACACGGATGATCTCGCGGAGGGTAGCATGTTGATTGTAACGATGACAGAGCGTTGCTGCCTGTGATCAC
CGCGGTTTCAAAATCGGCTCCGTCGATACTATGTTATACGCCAACTTTGAAAACAACTTTGAAAAAGCTG
TTTTCTGGTATTTAAGGTTTTAGAATGCAAGGAACAGTGAATTGGAGTTCGTCTTGTTATAATTAGCTTC
TTGGGGTATCTTTAAATACTGTAGAAAAGAGGAAGGAAATAATAAATGGCTAAAATGAGAATATCACCGG
AATTGAAAAAACTGATCGAAAAATACCGCTGCGTAAAAGATACGGAAGGAATGTCTCCTGCTAAGGTATA
TAAGCTGGTGGGAGAAAATGAAAACCTATATTTAAAAATGACGGACAGCCGGTATAAAGGGACCACCTAT
GATGTGGAACGGGAAAAGGACATGATGCTATGGCTGGAAGGAAAGCTGCCTGTTCCAAAGGTCCTGCACT
TTGAACGGCATGATGGCTGGAGCAATCTGCTCATGAGTGAGGCCGATGGCGTCCTTTGCTCGGAAGAGTA
TGAAGATGAACAAAGCCCTGAAAAGATTATCGAGCTGTATGCGGAGTGCATCAGGCTCTTTCACTCCATC
GACATATCGGATTGTCCCTATACGAATAGCTTAGACAGCCGCTTAGCCGAATTGGATTACTTACTGAATA
ACGATCTGGCCGATGTGGATTGCGAAAACTGGGAAGAAGACACTCCATTTAAAGATCCGCGCGAGCTGTA
TGATTTTTTAAAGACGGAAAAGCCCGAAGAGGAACTTGTCTTTTCCCACGGCGACCTGGGAGACAGCAAC
ATCTTTGTGAAAGATGGCAAAGTAAGTGGCTTTATTGATCTTGGGAGAAGCGGCAGGGCGGACAAGTGGT
ATGACATTGCCTTCTGCGTCCGGTCGATCAGGGAGGATATCGGGGAAGAACAGTATGTCGAGCTATTTTT
TGACTTACTGGGGATCAAGCCTGATTGGGAGAAAATAAAATATTATATTTTACTGGATGAATTGTTTTAG
TACCTAGAATGCATGACCAAAATCCCTTAACGTGAGTTTTCGTTCCACTGAGCGTCAGACCCCGTAGAAA
AGATCAAAGGATCTTCTTGAGATCCTTTTTTTCTGCGCGTAATCTGCTGCTTGCAAACAAAAAAACCACC
GCTACCAGCGGTGGTTTGTTTGCCGGATCAAGAGCTACCAACTCTTTTTCCGAAGGTAACTGGCTTCAGC
AGAGCGCAGATACCAAATACTGTCCTTCTAGTGTAGCCGTAGTTAGGCCACCACTTCAAGAACTCTGTAG
CACCGCCTACATACCTCGCTCTGCTAATCCTGTTACCAGTGGCTGCTGCCAGTGGCGATAAGTCGTGTCT
TACCGGGTTGGACTCAAGACGATAGTTACCGGATAAGGCGCAGCGGTCGGGCTGAACGGGGGGTTCGTGC
ACACAGCCCAGCTTGGAGCGAACGACCTACACCGAACTGAGATACCTACAGCGTGAGCTATGAGAAAGCG
CCACGCTTCCCGAAGGGAGAAAGGCGGACAGGTATCCGGTAAGCGGCAGGGTCGGAACAGGAGAGCGCAC
GAGGGAGCTTCCAGGGGGAAACGCCTGGTATCTTTATAGTCCTGTCGGGTTTCGCCACCTCTGACTTGAG
CGTCGATTTTTGTGATGCTCGTCAGGGGGGCGGAGCCTATGGAAAAACGCCAGCAACGCGGCCTTTTTAC
GGTTCCTGGCCTTTTGCTGGCCTTTTGCTCACATGTTCTTTCCTGCGTTATCCCCTGATTCTGTGGATAA
CCGTATTACCGCCTTTGAGTGAGCTGATACCGCTCGCCGCAGCCGAACGACCGAGCGCAGCGAGTCAGTG
AGCGAGGAAGCGGAAGAGCGCCTGATGCGGTATTTTCTCCTTACGCATCTGTGCGGTATTTCACACCGCA
TATGGTGCACTCTCAGTACAATCTGCTCTGATGCCGCATAGTTAAGCCAGTATACACTCCGCTATCGCTA
CGTGACTGGGTCATGGCTGCGCCCCGACACCCGCCAACACCCGCTGACGCGCCCTGACGGGCTTGTCTGC
TCCCGGCATCCGCTTACAGACAAGCTGTGACCGTCTCCGGGAGCTGCATGTGTCAGAGGTTTTCACCGTC
ATCACCGAAACGCGCGAGGCAGGGTGCCTTGATGTGGGCGCCGGCGGTCGAGTGGCGACGGCGCGGCTTG
TCCGCGCCCTGGTAGATTGCCTGGCCGTAGGCCAGCCATTTTTGAGCGGCCAGCGGCCGCGATAGGCCGA
CGCGAAGCGGCGGGGCGTAGGGAGCGCAGCGACCGAAGGGTAGGCGCTTTTTGCAGCTCTTCGGCTGTGC
GCTGGCCAGACAGTTATGCACAGGCCAGGCGGGTTTTAAGAGTTTTAATAAGTTTTAAAGAGTTTTAGGC
GGAAAAATCGCCTTTTTTCTCTTTTATATCAGTCACTTACATGTGTGACCGGTTCCCAATGTACGGCTTT
GGGTTCCCAATGTACGGGTTCCGGTTCCCAATGTACGGCTTTGGGTTCCCAATGTACGTGCTATCCACAG
GAAAGAGACCTTTTCGACCTTTTTCCCCTGCTAGGGCAATTTGCCCTAGCATCTGCTCCGTACATTAGGA
ACCGGCGGATGCTTCGCCCTCGATCAGGTTGCGGTAGCGCATGACTAGGATCGGGCCAGCCTGCCCCGCC
TCCTCCTTCAAATCGTACTCCGGCAGGTCATTTGACCCGATCAGCTTGCGCACGGTGAAACAGAACTTCT
TGAACTCTCCGGCGCTGCCACTGCGTTCGTAGATCGTCTTGAACAACCATCTGGCTTCTGCCTTGCCTGC
GGCGCGGCGTGCCAGGCGGTAGAGAAAACGGCCGATGCCGGGATCGATCAAAAAGTAATCGGGGTGAACC
GTCAGCACGTCCGGGTTCTTGCCTTCTGTGATCTCGCGGTACATCCAATCAGCTAGCTCGATCTCGATGT
ACTCCGGCCGCCCGGTTTCGCTCTTTACGATCTTGTAGCGGCTAATCAAGGCTTCACCCTCGGATACCGT
CACCAGGCGGCCGTTCTTGGCCTTCTTCGTACGCTGCATGGCAACGTGCGTGGTGTTTAACCGAATGCAG
GTTTCTACCAGGTCGTCTTTCTGCTTTCCGCCATCGGCTCGCCGGCAGAACTTGAGTACGTCCGCAACGT
GTGGACGGAACACGCGGCCGGGCTTGTCTCCCTTCCCTTCCCGGTATCGGTTCATGGATTCGGTTAGATG
GGAAACCGCCATCAGTACCAGGTCGTAATCCCACACACTGGCCATGCCGGCCGGCCCTGCGGAAACCTCT
ACGTGCCCGTCTGGAAGCTCGTAGCGGATCACCTCGCCAGCTCGTCGGTCACGCTTCGACAGACGGAAAA
CGGCCACGTCCATGATGCTGCGACTATCGCGGGTGCCCACGTCATAGAGCATCGGAACGAAAAAATCTGG
TTGCTCGTCGCCCTTGGGCGGCTTCCTAATCGACGGCGCACCGGCTGCCGGCGGTTGCCGGGATTCTTTG
CGGATTCGATCAGCGGCCGCTTGCCACGATTCACCGGGGCGTGCTTCTGCCTCGATGCGTTGCCGCTGGG
CGGCCTGCGCGGCCTTCAACTTCTCCACCAGGTCATCACCCAGCGCCGCGCCGATTTGTACCGGGCCGGA
TGGTTTGCGACCGCTCACGCCGATTCCTCGGGCTTGGGGGTTCCAGTGCCATTGCAGGGCCGGCAGGCAA
CCCAGCCGCTTACGCCTGGCCAACCGCCCGTTCCTCCACACATGGGGCATTCCACGGCGTCGGTGCCTGG
TTGTTCTTGATTTTCCATGCCGCCTCCTTTAGCCGCTAAAATTCATCTACTCATTTATTCATTTGCTCAT
TTACTCTGGTAGCTGCGCGATGTATTCAGATAGCAGCTCGGTAATGGTCTTGCCTTGGCGTACCGCGTAC
ATCTTCAGCTTGGTGTGATCCTCCGCCGGCAACTGAAAGTTGACCCGCTTCATGGCTGGCGTGTCTGCCA
GGCTGGCCAACGTTGCAGCCTTGCTGCTGCGTGCGCTCGGACGGCCGGCACTTAGCGTGTTTGTGCTTTT
GCTCATTTTCTCTTTACCTCATTAACTCAAATGAGTTTTGATTTAATTTCAGCGGCCAGCGCCTGGACCT
CGCGGGCAGCGTCGCCCTCGGGTTCTGATTCAAGAACGGTTGTGCCGGCGGCGGCAGTGCCTGGGTAGCT
CACGCGCTGCGTGATACGGGACTCAAGAATGGGCAGCTCGTACCCGGCCAGCGCCTCGGCAACCTCACCG
CCGATGCGCGTGCCTTTGATCGCCCGCGACACGACAAAGGCCGCTTGTAGCCTTCCATCCGTGACCTCAA
TGCGCTGCTTAACCAGCTCCACCAGGTCGGCGGTGGCCCATATGTCGTAAGGGCTTGGCTGCACCGGAAT
CAGCACGAAGTCGGCTGCCTTGATCGCGGACACAGCCAAGTCCGCCGCCTGGGGCGCTCCGTCGATCACT
ACGAAGTCGCGCCGGCCGATGGCCTTCACGTCGCGGTCAATCGTCGGGCGGTCGATGCCGACAACGGTTA
GCGGTTGATCTTCCCGCACGGCCGCCCAATCGCGGGCACTGCCCTGGGGATCGGAATCGACTAACAGAAC
ATCGGCCCCGGCGAGTTGCAGGGCGCGGGCTAGATGGGTTGCGATGGTCGTCTTGCCTGACCCGCCTTTC
TGGTTAAGTACAGCGATAACCTTCATGCGTTCCCCTTGCGTATTTGTTTATTTACTCATCGCATCATATA
CGCAGCGACCGCATGACGCAAGCTGTTTTACTCAAATACACATCACCTTTTTAGACGGCGGCGCTCGGTT
TCTTCAGCGGCCAAGCTGGCCGGCCAGGCCGCCAGCTTGGCATCAGACAAACCGGCCAGGATTTCATGCA
GCCGCACGGTTGAGACGTGCGCGGGCGGCTCGAACACGTACCCGGCCGCGATCATCTCCGCCTCGATCTC
TTCGGTAATGAAAAACGGTTCGTCCTGGCCGTCCTGGTGCGGTTTCATGCTTGTTCCTCTTGGCGTTCAT
TCTCGGCGGCCGCCAGGGCGTCGGCCTCGGTCAATGCGTCCTCACGGAAGGCACCGCGCCGCCTGGCCTC
GGTGGGCGTCACTTCCTCGCTGCGCTCAAGTGCGCGGTACAGGGTCGAGCGATGCACGCCAAGCAGTGCA
GCCGCCTCTTTCACGGTGCGGCCTTCCTGGTCGATCAGCTCGCGGGCGTGCGCGATCTGTGCCGGGGTGA
GGGTAGGGCGGGGGCCAAACTTCACGCCTCGGGCCTTGGCGGCCTCGCGCCCGCTCCGGGTGCGGTCGAT
GATTAGGGAACGCTCGAACTCGGCAATGCCGGCGAACACGGTCAACACCATGCGGCCGGCCGGCGTGGTG
GTGTCGGCCCACGGCTCTGCCAGGCTACGCAGGCCCGCGCCGGCCTCCTGGATGCGCTCGGCAATGTCCA
GTAGGTCGCGGGTGCTGCGGGCCAGGCGGTCTAGCCTGGTCACTGTCACAACGTCGCCAGGGCGTAGGTG
GTCAAGCATCCTGGCCAGCTCCGGGCGGTCGCGCCTGGTGCCGGTGATCTTCTCGGAAAACAGCTTGGTG
CAGCCGGCCGCGTGCAGTTCGGCCCGTTGGTTGGTCAAGTCCTGGTCGTCGGTGCTGACGCGGGCATAGC
CCAGCAGGCCAGCGGCGGCGCTCTTGTTCATGGCGTAATGTCTCCGGTTCTAGTCGCAAGTATTCTACTT
TATGCGACTAAAACACGCGACAAGAAAACGCCAGGAAAAGGGCAGGGCGGCAGCCTGTCGCGTAACTTAG
GACTTGTGCGACATGTCGTTTTCAGAAGACGGCTGCACTGAACGTCAGAAGCCGACTGCACTATAGCAGC
GGAGGGGTTGGATCAAAGTACTTTGATCCCGAGGGGAACCCTGTGGTTGGCATGCACATACAAATGGACG
AACGGATAAACCTTTTCACGCCCTTTTAAATATCCGATTATTCTAATAAACGCTCTTTTCTCTTAGGTTT
ACCCGCCAATATATCCTGTCAAACACTGATAGTTTAATTCCCGATCTAGTAACATAGATGACACCGCGCG
CGATAATTTATCCTAGTTTGCGCGCTATATTTTGTTTTCTATCGCGTATTAAATGTATAATTGCGGGACT
CTAATCATAAAAACCCATCTCATAAATAACGTCATGCATTACATGTTAATTATTACATGCTTAACGTAAT
TCAACAGAAATTATATGATAATCATCGCAAGACCGGCAACAGGATTCAATCTTAAGAAACTTTATTGCCA
AATGTTTGAACGATCGGGGAAATTCGAGCTGGTCACCTGTAATTCACACGTGGTGGTGGTGGTGGTGGCT
AGCTTGTTTGCCTCCCTGCTGCGGTTTTTCACCGAAGTTCATGCCAGTCCAGCGTTTTTGCAGCAGAAAA
GCCGCCGACTTCGGTTTGCGGTCGCGAGTGAAGATCCCTTTCTTGTTACCGCCAACGCGCAATATGCCTT
GCGAGGTCGCAAAATCGGCGAAATTCCATACCTGTTCACCGACGACGGCGCTGACGCGATCAAAGACGCG
GTGATACATATCCAGCCATGCACACTGATACTCTTCACTCCACATGTCGGTGTACATTGAGTGCAGCCCG
GCTAACGTATCCACGCCGTATTCGGTGATGATAATCGGCTGATGCAGTTTCTCCTGCCAGGCCAGAAGTT
CTTTTTCCAGTACCTTCTCTGCCGTTTCCAAATCGCCGCTTTGGACATACCATCCGTAATAACGGTTCAG
GCACAGCACATCAAAGAGATCGCTGATGGTATCGGTGTGAGCGTCGCAGAACATTACATTGACGCAGGTG
ATCGGACGCGTCGGGTCGAGTTTACGCGTTGCTTCCGCCAGTGGCGCGAAATATTCCCGTGCACCTTGCG
GACGGGTATCCGGTTCGTTGGCAATACTCCACATCACCACGCTTGGGTGGTTTTTGTCACGCGCTATCAG
CTCTTTAATCGCCTGTAAGTGCGCTTGCTGAGTTTCCCCGTTGACTGCCTCTTCGCTGTACAGTTCTTTC
GGCTTGTTGCCCGCTTCGAAACCAATGCCTAAAGAGAGGTTAAAGCCGACAGCAGCAGTTTCATCAATCA
CCACGATGCCATGTTCATCTGCCCAGTCGAGCATCTCTTCAGCGTAAGGGTAATGCGAGGTACGGTAGGA
GTTGGCCCCAATCCAGTCCATTAATGCGTGGTCGTGCACCATCAGCACGTTATCGAATCCTTTGCCACGC
AAGTCCGCATCTTCATGACGACCAAAGCCAGTAAAGTAGAACGGTTTGTGGTTAATCAGGAACTGTTCGC
CCTTCACTGCCACTGACCGGATGCCGACGCGAAGCGGGTAGATATCACACTCTGTCTGGCTTTTGGCTGT
GACGCACAGTTCATAGAGATAACCTTCACCCGGTTGCCAGAGGTGCGGATTCACCACTTGCAAAGTCCCG
CTAGTGCCTTGTCCAGTTGCAACCACCTGTTGATCCGCATCACGCAGTTCAACGCTGACATCACCATTGG
CCACCACCTGCCAGTCAACAGACGCGTGGTTACAGTCTTGCGCGACATGCGTCACCACGGTGATATCGTC
CACCCAGGTGTTCGGCGTGGTGTAGAGCATTACGCTGCGATGGATTCCGGCATAGTTAAAGAAATCATGG
AAGTAAGACTGCTTTTTCTTGCCGTTTTCGTCGGTAATCACCATTCCCGGCGGGATAGTCTGCCAGTTCA
GTTCGTTGTTCACACAAACGGTGATACGTACACTTTTCCCGGCAATAACATACGGCGTGACATCGGCTTC
AAATGGCGTATAGCCGCCCTGATGCTCCATCACTTCCTGATTATTGACCCACACTTTGCCGTAATGAGTG
ACCGCATCGAAACGCAGCACGATACGCTGGCCTGCCCAACCTTTCGGTATAAAGACTTCGCGCTGATACC
AGACGTTGCCCGCATAATTACGAATATCTGCATCGGCGAACTGATCGTTAAAACTGCCTGGCACAGCAAT
TGCCCGGCTTTCTTGTAACGCGCTTTCCCACCAACGCTGATCAATTCCACAGTTTTCGCGATCCAGACTG
AATGCCCACAGGCCGTCGAGTTTTTTGATTTCACGGGTTGGGGTTTCTACAGGACGGACGAGTCGTCGGT
TCTGTAACTATCATCATCATCATAGACACACGAAATAAAGTAATCAGATTATCAGTTAAAGCTATGTAAT
ATTTACACCATAACCAATCAATTAAAAAATAGATCAGTTTAAAGAAAGATCAAAGCTCAAAAAAATAAAA
AGAGAAAAGGGTCCTAACCAAGAAAATGAAGGAGAAAAACTAGAAATTTACCCTCAGATCTACCATGGTC
AAGAGTCCCCCGTGTTCTCTCCAAATGAAATGAACTTCCTTATATAGAGGAAGGGTCTTGCGAAGGATAG
TGGGATTGTGCGTCATCCCTTACGTCAGTGGAGATATCACATCAATCCACTTGCTTTGAAGACGTGGTTG
GAACGTCTTCTTTTTCCACGATGCTCCTCGTGGGTGGGGGTCCATCTTTGGGACCACTGTCGGCAGAGGC
ATCTTCAACGATGGCCTTTCCTTTATCGCAATGATGGCATTTGTAGGAGCCACCTTCCTTTTCCACTATC
TTCACAATAAAGTGACAGATAGCTGGGCAATGGAATCCGAGGAGGTTTCCGGATATTACCCTTTGTTGAA
AAGTCTCAATTGCCCTTTGGTCTTCTGAGACTGTATCTTTGATATTTTTGGAGTAGACAAGTGTGTCGTG
CTCCACCATGTTGACGAAGATTTTCTTCTTGTCATTGAGTCGTAAGAGACTCTGTATGAACTGTTCGCCA
GTCTTTACGGCGAGTTCTGTTAGGTCCTCTATTTGAATCTTTGACTCCATGAAGCTAAACTGAAGGCGGG
AAACGACAATCTGATCCAAGCTCAAGCTGCTCTAGCATTCGCCATTCAGGCTGCGCAACTGTTGGGAAGG
GCGATCGGTGCGGGCCTCTTCGCTATTACGCCAGCTGGCGAAAGGGGGATGTGCTGCAAGGCGATTAAGT
TGGGTAACGCCAGGGTTTTCCCAGTCACGACGTTGTAAAACGACGGCCAGTGCCAAGCTTGCATGCCTGC
AGTTAATTAAGTTTGCAAGCAGCAGATTACGCGCAGAAAAAAAGGATCTCAAGGAGATCCTTTGGATCAC
AAAAAAAAAGCCCGCTCATTAGGCGGGTTAAATTCCCGGGTACTGCAGCCGATTCATTAATGCAGGTTAA
CCTGGCTTATCGAAATTAATACGACTCACTATAGGGAGACCGGCAGATCTGATCCCTACTCCAAAAATGT
CAAAGATACAGTCTCAGAAGACCAAAGGGCTATTGAGACTTTTCAACAAGGGGTAATTTCGGGAAACCTC
CTCGGGTTCCATTGCCCAGCTATCTGTCACTTCATCGAAAGGACAGTGGAAAAGGAAGGTGGCTCCTACA
AATGCCATCATTGCGATAAAGGAAAGGCTATCATTCAAGATGCCTCTGCCGACAGTGGTCCCAAAGATGG
ACCCCCACCCACGAGGAGCATCGTGGGAAAAGAAGACGTTCCAACCACGTCTTCAAAGCAAGTGGATTGA
TGTGACATCTCCACTGACGTAAGGGATGACGCACAATCCCACCCCTACTCCAAAAATGTCAAAGATACTG
TCTCAGAAGACCAAAGGGCTAT
