>Addgene plasmid #84229 | Osa-pCAMBIA-1301-STTM827 | depositor partial sequence | sequence record 160777 | Backbone sequence
GATCTGAGGGTAAATTTCTAGTTTTTCTCCTTCATTTTCTTGGTTAGGACCCTTTTCTCTTTTTATTTTT
TTGAGCTTTGATCTTTCTTTAAACTGATCTATTTTTTAATTGATTGGTTATGGTGTAAATATTACATAGC
TTTAACTGATAATCTGATTACTTTATTTCGTGTGTCTATGATGATGATGATAGTTACAGAACCGACGACT
CGTCCGTCCTGTAGAAACCCCAACCCGTGAAATCAAAAAACTCGACGGCCTGTGGGCATTCAGTCTGGAT
CGCGAAAACTGTGGAATTGATCAGCGTTGGTGGGAAAGCGCGTTACAAGAAAGCCGGGCAATTGCTGTGC
CAGGCAGTTTTAACGATCAGTTCGCCGATGCAGATATTCGTAATTATGCGGGCAACGTCTGGTATCAGCG
CGAAGTCTTTATACCGAAAGGTTGGGCAGGCCAGCGTATCGTGCTGCGTTTCGATGCGGTCACTCATTAC
GGCAAAGTGTGGGTCAATAATCAGGAAGTGATGGAGCATCAGGGCGGCTATACGCCATTTGAAGCCGATG
TCACGCCGTATGTTATTGCCGGGAAAAGTGTACGTATCACCGTTTGTGTGAACAACGAACTGAACTGGCA
GACTATCCCGCCGGGAATGGTGATTACCGACGAAAACGGCAAGAAAAAGCAGTCTTACTTCCATGATTTC
TTTAACTATGCCGGAATCCATCGCAGCGTAATGCTCTACACCACGCCGAACACCTGGGTGGACGATATCA
CCGTGGTGACGCATGTCGCGCAAGACTGTAACCACGCGTCTGTTGACTGGCAGGTGGTGGCCAATGGTGA
TGTCAGCGTTGAACTGCGTGATGCGGATCAACAGGTGGTTGCAACTGGACAAGGCACTAGCGGGACTTTG
CAAGTGGTGAATCCGCACCTCTGGCAACCGGGTGAAGGTTATCTCTATGAACTCGAAGTCACAGCCAAAA
GCCAGACAGAGTCTGATATCTACCCGCTTCGCGTCGGCATCCGGTCAGTGGCAGTGAAGGGCCAACAGTT
CCTGATTAACCACAAACCGTTCTACTTTACTGGCTTTGGTCGTCATGAAGATGCGGACTTACGTGGCAAA
GGATTCGATAACGTGCTGATGGTGCACGACCACGCATTAATGGACTGGATTGGGGCCAACTCCTACCGTA
CCTCGCATTACCCTTACGCTGAAGAGATGCTCGACTGGGCAGATGAACATGGCATCGTGGTGATTGATGA
AACTGCTGCTGTCGGCTTTCAGCTGTCTTTAGGCATTGGTTTCGAAGCGGGCAACAAGCCGAAAGAACTG
TACAGCGAAGAGGCAGTCAACGGGGAAACTCAGCAAGCGCACTTACAGGCGATTAAAGAGCTGATAGCGC
GTGACAAAAACCACCCAAGCGTGGTGATGTGGAGTATTGCCAACGAACCGGATACCCGTCCGCAAGGTGC
ACGGGAATATTTCGCGCCACTGGCGGAAGCAACGCGTAAACTCGACCCGACGCGTCCGATCACCTGCGTC
AATGTAATGTTCTGCGACGCTCACACCGATACCATCAGCGATCTCTTTGATGTGCTGTGCCTGAACCGTT
ATTACGGATGGTATGTCCAAAGCGGCGATTTGGAAACGGCAGAGAAGGTACTGGAAAAAGAACTTCTGGC
CTGGCAGGAGAAACTGCATCAGCCGATTATCATCACCGAATACGGCGTGGATACGTTAGCCGGGCTGCAC
TCAATGTACACCGACATGTGGAGTGAAGAGTATCAGTGTGCATGGCTGGATATGTATCACCGCGTCTTTG
ATCGCGTCAGCGCCGTCGTCGGTGAACAGGTATGGAATTTCGCCGATTTTGCGACCTCGCAAGGCATATT
GCGCGTTGGCGGTAACAAGAAAGGGATCTTCACTCGCGACCGCAAACCGAAGTCGGCGGCTTTTCTGCTG
CAAAAACGCTGGACTGGCATGAACTTCGGTGAAAAACCGCAGCAGGGAGGCAAACAAGCTAGCCACCACC
ACCACCACCACGTGTGAATTACAGGTGACCAGCTCGAATTTCCCCGATCGTTCAAACATTTGGCAATAAA
GTTTCTTAAGATTGAATCCTGTTGCCGGTCTTGCGATGATTATCATATAATTTCTGTTGAATTACGTTAA
GCATGTAATAATTAACATGTAATGCATGACGTTATTTATGAGATGGGTTTTTATGATTAGAGTCCCGCAA
TTATACATTTAATACGCGATAGAAAACAAAATATAGCGCGCAAACTAGGATAAATTATCGCGCGCGGTGT
CATCTATGTTACTAGATCGGGAATTAAACTATCAGTGTTTGACAGGATATATTGGCGGGTAAACCTAAGA
GAAAAGAGCGTTTATTAGAATAACGGATATTTAAAAGGGCGTGAAAAGGTTTATCCGTTCGTCCATTTGT
ATGTGCATGCCAACCACAGGGTTCCCCTCGGGATCAAAGTACTTTGATCCAACCCCTCCGCTGCTATAGT
GCAGTCGGCTTCTGACGTTCAGTGCAGCCGTCTTCTGAAAACGACATGTCGCACAAGTCCTAAGTTACGC
GACAGGCTGCCGCCCTGCCCTTTTCCTGGCGTTTTCTTGTCGCGTGTTTTAGTCGCATAAAGTAGAATAC
TTGCGACTAGAACCGGAGACATTACGCCATGAACAAGAGCGCCGCCGCTGGCCTGCTGGGCTATGCCCGC
GTCAGCACCGACGACCAGGACTTGACCAACCAACGGGCCGAACTGCACGCGGCCGGCTGCACCAAGCTGT
TTTCCGAGAAGATCACCGGCACCAGGCGCGACCGCCCGGAGCTGGCCAGGATGCTTGACCACCTACGCCC
TGGCGACGTTGTGACAGTGACCAGGCTAGACCGCCTGGCCCGCAGCACCCGCGACCTACTGGACATTGCC
GAGCGCATCCAGGAGGCCGGCGCGGGCCTGCGTAGCCTGGCAGAGCCGTGGGCCGACACCACCACGCCGG
CCGGCCGCATGGTGTTGACCGTGTTCGCCGGCATTGCCGAGTTCGAGCGTTCCCTAATCATCGACCGCAC
CCGGAGCGGGCGCGAGGCCGCCAAGGCCCGAGGCGTGAAGTTTGGCCCCCGCCCTACCCTCACCCCGGCA
CAGATCGCGCACGCCCGCGAGCTGATCGACCAGGAAGGCCGCACCGTGAAAGAGGCGGCTGCACTGCTTG
GCGTGCATCGCTCGACCCTGTACCGCGCACTTGAGCGCAGCGAGGAAGTGACGCCCACCGAGGCCAGGCG
GCGCGGTGCCTTCCGTGAGGACGCATTGACCGAGGCCGACGCCCTGGCGGCCGCCGAGAATGAACGCCAA
GAGGAACAAGCATGAAACCGCACCAGGACGGCCAGGACGAACCGTTTTTCATTACCGAAGAGATCGAGGC
GGAGATGATCGCGGCCGGGTACGTGTTCGAGCCGCCCGCGCACGTCTCAACCGTGCGGCTGCATGAAATC
CTGGCCGGTTTGTCTGATGCCAAGCTGGCGGCCTGGCCGGCCAGCTTGGCCGCTGAAGAAACCGAGCGCC
GCCGTCTAAAAAGGTGATGTGTATTTGAGTAAAACAGCTTGCGTCATGCGGTCGCTGCGTATATGATGCG
ATGAGTAAATAAACAAATACGCAAGGGGAACGCATGAAGGTTATCGCTGTACTTAACCAGAAAGGCGGGT
CAGGCAAGACGACCATCGCAACCCATCTAGCCCGCGCCCTGCAACTCGCCGGGGCCGATGTTCTGTTAGT
CGATTCCGATCCCCAGGGCAGTGCCCGCGATTGGGCGGCCGTGCGGGAAGATCAACCGCTAACCGTTGTC
GGCATCGACCGCCCGACGATTGACCGCGACGTGAAGGCCATCGGCCGGCGCGACTTCGTAGTGATCGACG
GAGCGCCCCAGGCGGCGGACTTGGCTGTGTCCGCGATCAAGGCAGCCGACTTCGTGCTGATTCCGGTGCA
GCCAAGCCCTTACGACATATGGGCCACCGCCGACCTGGTGGAGCTGGTTAAGCAGCGCATTGAGGTCACG
GATGGAAGGCTACAAGCGGCCTTTGTCGTGTCGCGGGCGATCAAAGGCACGCGCATCGGCGGTGAGGTTG
CCGAGGCGCTGGCCGGGTACGAGCTGCCCATTCTTGAGTCCCGTATCACGCAGCGCGTGAGCTACCCAGG
CACTGCCGCCGCCGGCACAACCGTTCTTGAATCAGAACCCGAGGGCGACGCTGCCCGCGAGGTCCAGGCG
CTGGCCGCTGAAATTAAATCAAAACTCATTTGAGTTAATGAGGTAAAGAGAAAATGAGCAAAAGCACAAA
CACGCTAAGTGCCGGCCGTCCGAGCGCACGCAGCAGCAAGGCTGCAACGTTGGCCAGCCTGGCAGACACG
CCAGCCATGAAGCGGGTCAACTTTCAGTTGCCGGCGGAGGATCACACCAAGCTGAAGATGTACGCGGTAC
GCCAAGGCAAGACCATTACCGAGCTGCTATCTGAATACATCGCGCAGCTACCAGAGTAAATGAGCAAATG
AATAAATGAGTAGATGAATTTTAGCGGCTAAAGGAGGCGGCATGGAAAATCAAGAACAACCAGGCACCGA
CGCCGTGGAATGCCCCATGTGTGGAGGAACGGGCGGTTGGCCAGGCGTAAGCGGCTGGGTTGTCTGCCGG
CCCTGCAATGGCACTGGAACCCCCAAGCCCGAGGAATCGGCGTGAGCGGTCGCAAACCATCCGGCCCGGT
ACAAATCGGCGCGGCGCTGGGTGATGACCTGGTGGAGAAGTTGAAGGCCGCGCAGGCCGCCCAGCGGCAA
CGCATCGAGGCAGAAGCACGCCCCGGTGAATCGTGGCAAGCGGCCGCTGATCGAATCCGCAAAGAATCCC
GGCAACCGCCGGCAGCCGGTGCGCCGTCGATTAGGAAGCCGCCCAAGGGCGACGAGCAACCAGATTTTTT
CGTTCCGATGCTCTATGACGTGGGCACCCGCGATAGTCGCAGCATCATGGACGTGGCCGTTTTCCGTCTG
TCGAAGCGTGACCGACGAGCTGGCGAGGTGATCCGCTACGAGCTTCCAGACGGGCACGTAGAGGTTTCCG
CAGGGCCGGCCGGCATGGCCAGTGTGTGGGATTACGACCTGGTACTGATGGCGGTTTCCCATCTAACCGA
ATCCATGAACCGATACCGGGAAGGGAAGGGAGACAAGCCCGGCCGCGTGTTCCGTCCACACGTTGCGGAC
GTACTCAAGTTCTGCCGGCGAGCCGATGGCGGAAAGCAGAAAGACGACCTGGTAGAAACCTGCATTCGGT
TAAACACCACGCACGTTGCCATGCAGCGTACGAAGAAGGCCAAGAACGGCCGCCTGGTGACGGTATCCGA
GGGTGAAGCCTTGATTAGCCGCTACAAGATCGTAAAGAGCGAAACCGGGCGGCCGGAGTACATCGAGATC
GAGCTAGCTGATTGGATGTACCGCGAGATCACAGAAGGCAAGAACCCGGACGTGCTGACGGTTCACCCCG
ATTACTTTTTGATCGATCCCGGCATCGGCCGTTTTCTCTACCGCCTGGCACGCCGCGCCGCAGGCAAGGC
AGAAGCCAGATGGTTGTTCAAGACGATCTACGAACGCAGTGGCAGCGCCGGAGAGTTCAAGAAGTTCTGT
TTCACCGTGCGCAAGCTGATCGGGTCAAATGACCTGCCGGAGTACGATTTGAAGGAGGAGGCGGGGCAGG
CTGGCCCGATCCTAGTCATGCGCTACCGCAACCTGATCGAGGGCGAAGCATCCGCCGGTTCCTAATGTAC
GGAGCAGATGCTAGGGCAAATTGCCCTAGCAGGGGAAAAAGGTCGAAAAGGTCTCTTTCCTGTGGATAGC
ACGTACATTGGGAACCCAAAGCCGTACATTGGGAACCGGAACCCGTACATTGGGAACCCAAAGCCGTACA
TTGGGAACCGGTCACACATGTAAGTGACTGATATAAAAGAGAAAAAAGGCGATTTTTCCGCCTAAAACTC
TTTAAAACTTATTAAAACTCTTAAAACCCGCCTGGCCTGTGCATAACTGTCTGGCCAGCGCACAGCCGAA
GAGCTGCAAAAAGCGCCTACCCTTCGGTCGCTGCGCTCCCTACGCCCCGCCGCTTCGCGTCGGCCTATCG
CGGCCGCTGGCCGCTCAAAAATGGCTGGCCTACGGCCAGGCAATCTACCAGGGCGCGGACAAGCCGCGCC
GTCGCCACTCGACCGCCGGCGCCCACATCAAGGCACCCTGCCTCGCGCGTTTCGGTGATGACGGTGAAAA
CCTCTGACACATGCAGCTCCCGGAGACGGTCACAGCTTGTCTGTAAGCGGATGCCGGGAGCAGACAAGCC
CGTCAGGGCGCGTCAGCGGGTGTTGGCGGGTGTCGGGGCGCAGCCATGACCCAGTCACGTAGCGATAGCG
GAGTGTATACTGGCTTAACTATGCGGCATCAGAGCAGATTGTACTGAGAGTGCACCATATGCGGTGTGAA
ATACCGCACAGATGCGTAAGGAGAAAATACCGCATCAGGCGCTCTTCCGCTTCCTCGCTCACTGACTCGC
TGCGCTCGGTCGTTCGGCTGCGGCGAGCGGTATCAGCTCACTCAAAGGCGGTAATACGGTTATCCACAGA
ATCAGGGGATAACGCAGGAAAGAACATGTGAGCAAAAGGCCAGCAAAAGGCCAGGAACCGTAAAAAGGCC
GCGTTGCTGGCGTTTTTCCATAGGCTCCGCCCCCCTGACGAGCATCACAAAAATCGACGCTCAAGTCAGA
GGTGGCGAAACCCGACAGGACTATAAAGATACCAGGCGTTTCCCCCTGGAAGCTCCCTCGTGCGCTCTCC
TGTTCCGACCCTGCCGCTTACCGGATACCTGTCCGCCTTTCTCCCTTCGGGAAGCGTGGCGCTTTCTCAT
AGCTCACGCTGTAGGTATCTCAGTTCGGTGTAGGTCGTTCGCTCCAAGCTGGGCTGTGTGCACGAACCCC
CCGTTCAGCCCGACCGCTGCGCCTTATCCGGTAACTATCGTCTTGAGTCCAACCCGGTAAGACACGACTT
ATCGCCACTGGCAGCAGCCACTGGTAACAGGATTAGCAGAGCGAGGTATGTAGGCGGTGCTACAGAGTTC
TTGAAGTGGTGGCCTAACTACGGCTACACTAGAAGGACAGTATTTGGTATCTGCGCTCTGCTGAAGCCAG
TTACCTTCGGAAAAAGAGTTGGTAGCTCTTGATCCGGCAAACAAACCACCGCTGGTAGCGGTGGTTTTTT
TGTTTGCAAGCAGCAGATTACGCGCAGAAAAAAAGGATCTCAAGAAGATCCTTTGATCTTTTCTACGGGG
TCTGACGCTCAGTGGAACGAAAACTCACGTTAAGGGATTTTGGTCATGCATTCTAGGTACTAAAACAATT
CATCCAGTAAAATATAATATTTTATTTTCTCCCAATCAGGCTTGATCCCCAGTAAGTCAAAAAATAGCTC
GACATACTGTTCTTCCCCGATATCCTCCCTGATCGACCGGACGCAGAAGGCAATGTCATACCACTTGTCC
GCCCTGCCGCTTCTCCCAAGATCAATAAAGCCACTTACTTTGCCATCTTTCACAAAGATGTTGCTGTCTC
CCAGGTCGCCGTGGGAAAAGACAAGTTCCTCTTCGGGCTTTTCCGTCTTTAAAAAATCATACAGCTCGCG
CGGATCTTTAAATGGAGTGTCTTCTTCCCAGTTTTCGCAATCCACATCGGCCAGATCGTTATTCAGTAAG
TAATCCAATTCGGCTAAGCGGCTGTCTAAGCTATTCGTATAGGGACAATCCGATATGTCGATGGAGTGAA
AGAGCCTGATGCACTCCGCATACAGCTCGATAATCTTTTCAGGGCTTTGTTCATCTTCATACTCTTCCGA
GCAAAGGACGCCATCGGCCTCACTCATGAGCAGATTGCTCCAGCCATCATGCCGTTCAAAGTGCAGGACC
TTTGGAACAGGCAGCTTTCCTTCCAGCCATAGCATCATGTCCTTTTCCCGTTCCACATCATAGGTGGTCC
CTTTATACCGGCTGTCCGTCATTTTTAAATATAGGTTTTCATTTTCTCCCACCAGCTTATATACCTTAGC
AGGAGACATTCCTTCCGTATCTTTTACGCAGCGGTATTTTTCGATCAGTTTTTTCAATTCCGGTGATATT
CTCATTTTAGCCATTTATTATTTCCTTCCTCTTTTCTACAGTATTTAAAGATACCCCAAGAAGCTAATTA
TAACAAGACGAACTCCAATTCACTGTTCCTTGCATTCTAAAACCTTAAATACCAGAAAACAGCTTTTTCA
AAGTTGTTTTCAAAGTTGGCGTATAACATAGTATCGACGGAGCCGATTTTGAAACCGCGGTGATCACAGG
CAGCAACGCTCTGTCATCGTTACAATCAACATGCTACCCTCCGCGAGATCATCCGTGTTTCAAACCCGGC
AGCTTAGTTGCCGTTCTTCCGAATAGCATCGGTAACATGAGCAAAGTCTGCCGCCTTACAACGGCTCTCC
CGCTGACGCCGTCCCGGACTGATGGGCTGCCTGTATCGAGTGGTGATTTTGTGCCGAGCTGCCGGTCGGG
GAGCTGTTGGCTGGCTGGTGGCAGGATATATTGTGGTGTAAACAAATTGACGCTTAGACAACTTAATAAC
ACATTGCGGACGTTTTTAATGTACTGAATTAACGCCGAATTAATTCGGGGGATCTGGATTTTAGTACTGG
ATTTTGGTTTTAGGAATTAGAAATTTTATTGATAGAAGTATTTTACAAATACAAATACATACTAAGGGTT
TCTTATATGCTCAACACATGAGCGAAACCCTATAGGAACCCTAATTCCCTTATCTGGGAACTACTCACAC
ATTATTATGGAGAAACTCGAGCTTGTCGATCGACAGATCCGGTCGGCATCTACTCTATTTCTTTGCCCTC
GGACGAGTGCTGGGGCGTCGGTTTCCACTATCGGCGAGTACTTCTACACAGCCATCGGTCCAGACGGCCG
CGCTTCTGCGGGCGATTTGTGTACGCCCGACAGTCCCGGCTCCGGATCGGACGATTGCGTCGCATCGACC
CTGCGCCCAAGCTGCATCATCGAAATTGCCGTCAACCAAGCTCTGATAGAGTTGGTCAAGACCAATGCGG
AGCATATACGCCCGGAGTCGTGGCGATCCTGCAAGCTCCGGATGCCTCCGCTCGAAGTAGCGCGTCTGCT
GCTCCATACAAGCCAACCACGGCCTCCAGAAGAAGATGTTGGCGACCTCGTATTGGGAATCCCCGAACAT
CGCCTCGCTCCAGTCAATGACCGCTGTTATGCGGCCATTGTCCGTCAGGACATTGTTGGAGCCGAAATCC
GCGTGCACGAGGTGCCGGACTTCGGGGCAGTCCTCGGCCCAAAGCATCAGCTCATCGAGAGCCTGCGCGA
CGGACGCACTGACGGTGTCGTCCATCACAGTTTGCCAGTGATACACATGGGGATCAGCAATCGCGCATAT
GAAATCACGCCATGTAGTGTATTGACCGATTCCTTGCGGTCCGAATGGGCCGAACCCGCTCGTCTGGCTA
AGATCGGCCGCAGCGATCGCATCCATAGCCTCCGCGACCGGTTGTAGAACAGCGGGCAGTTCGGTTTCAG
GCAGGTCTTGCAACGTGACACCCTGTGCACGGCGGGAGATGCAATAGGTCAGGCTCTCGCTAAACTCCCC
AATGTCAAGCACTTCCGGAATCGGGAGCGCGGCCGATGCAAAGTGCCGATAAACATAACGATCTTTGTAG
AAACCATCGGCGCAGCTATTTACCCGCAGGACATATCCACGCCCTCCTACATCGAAGCTGAAAGCACGAG
ATTCTTCGCCCTCCGAGAGCTGCATCAGGTCGGAGACGCTGTCGAACTTTTCGATCAGAAACTTCTCGAC
AGACGTCGCGGTGAGTTCAGGCTTTTTCATATCTCATTGCCCCCCGGGATCTGCGAAAGCTCGAGAGAGA
TAGATTTGTAGAGAGAGACTGGTGATTTCAGCGTGTCCTCTCCAAATGAAATGAACTTCCTTATATAGAG
GAAGGTCTTGCGAAGGATAGTGGGATTGTGCGTCATCCCTTACGTCAGTGGAGATATCACATCAATCCAC
TTGCTTTGAAGACGTGGTTGGAACGTCTTCTTTTTCCACGATGCTCCTCGTGGGTGGGGGTCCATCTTTG
GGACCACTGTCGGCAGAGGCATCTTGAACGATAGCCTTTCCTTTATCGCAATGATGGCATTTGTAGGTGC
CACCTTCCTTTTCTACTGTCCTTTTGATGAAGTGACAGATAGCTGGGCAATGGAATCCGAGGAGGTTTCC
CGATATTACCCTTTGTTGAAAAGTCTCAATAGCCCTTTGGTCTTCTGAGACTGTATCTTTGATATTCTTG
GAGTAGACGAGAGTGTCGTGCTCCACCATGTTATCACATCAATCCACTTGCTTTGAAGACGTGGTTGGAA
CGTCTTCTTTTTCCACGATGCTCCTCGTGGGTGGGGGTCCATCTTTGGGACCACTGTCGGCAGAGGCATC
TTGAACGATAGCCTTTCCTTTATCGCAATGATGGCATTTGTAGGTGCCACCTTCCTTTTCTACTGTCCTT
TTGATGAAGTGACAGATAGCTGGGCAATGGAATCCGAGGAGGTTTCCCGATATTACCCTTTGTTGAAAAG
TCTCAATAGCCCTTTGGTCTTCTGAGACTGTATCTTTGATATTCTTGGAGTAGACGAGAGTGTCGTGCTC
CACCATGTTGGCAAGCTGCTCTAGCCAATACGCAAACCGCCTCTCCCCGCGCGTTGGCCGATTCATTAAT
GCAGCTGGCACGACAGGTTTCCCGACTGGAAAGCGGGCAGTGAGCGCAACGCAATTAATGTGAGTTAGCT
CACTCATTAGGCACCCCAGGCTTTACACTTTATGCTTCCGGCTCGTATGTTGTGTGGAATTGTGAGCGGA
TAACAATTTCACACAGGAAACAGCTATGACCATGATTACGAATTCGAGCTCGGTACCCGGGGATCCTCTA
GAGTCGACCTGCAGGCATGCAAGCTTGGCACTGGCCGTCGTTTTACAACGTCGTGACTGGGAAAACCCTG
GCGTTACCCAACTTAATCGCCTTGCAGCACATCCCCCTTTCGCCAGCTGGCGTAATAGCGAAGAGGCCCG
CACCGATCGCCCTTCCCAACAGTTGCGCAGCCTGAATGGCGAATGCTAGAGCAGCTTGAGCTTGGATCAG
ATTGTCGTTTCCCGCCTTCAGTTTAGCTTCATGGAGTCAAAGATTCAAATAGAGGACCTAACAGAACTCG
CCGTAAAGACTGGCGAACAGTTCATACAGAGTCTCTTACGACTCAATGACAAGAAGAAAATCTTCGTCAA
CATGGTGGAGCACGACACACTTGTCTACTCCAAAAATATCAAAGATACAGTCTCAGAAGACCAAAGGGCA
ATTGAGACTTTTCAACAAAGGGTAATATCCGGAAACCTCCTCGGATTCCATTGCCCAGCTATCTGTCACT
TTATTGTGAAGATAGTGGAAAAGGAAGGTGGCTCCTACAAATGCCATCATTGCGATAAAGGAAAGGCCAT
CGTTGAAGATGCCTCTGCCGACAGTGGTCCCAAAGATGGACCCCCACCCACGAGGAGCATCGTGGAAAAA
GAAGACGTTCCAACCACGTCTTCAAAGCAAGTGGATTGATGTGATATCTCCACTGACGTAAGGGATGACG
CACAATCCCACTATCCTTCGCAAGACCCTTCCTCTATATAAGGAAGTTCATTTCATTTGGAGAGAACACG
GGGGACTCTTGACCATGGTA
