>Addgene plasmid #84229 | Osa-pCAMBIA-1301-STTM827 | depositor partial sequence | sequence record 174511 | STTM827
CATTTGGAGAGGACAGCCCAAGCTTTGTTTGCTGATCTAGGTCATCTAAGTTGTTGTTGTTATGGTCTAA
TTTAAATGGAAATATGGTCTAAAGAAGAAGAATTGTTTGCTGATCTAGGTCATCTAAAAATTCGGTACGC
TGAAATCACCAG
